Addgene plasmid #232766: dCas9-NUP98a_IDR-EGFP
Purpose: Expresses dCas9-NUP98a_IDR-EGFP
Depositing lab: Isaac Hilton. Depositing organization: Rice University. Publication: Biomolecular condensation of human IDRs initiates endogenous transcription via intrachromosomal looping or high-density promoter localization. Li J, Liu S, Kim S, Goell J, Drum ZA, Flores JP, Ma AJ, Mahata B, Escobar M, Raterink A, Ahn JH, Teran ER, Guerra-Resendez RS, Zhou Y, Yu B, Diehl MR, Wang GG, Gustavsson AK, Phanstiel DH, Hilton IB. Nucleic Acids Res. 2025 Feb 8;53(4):gkaf056. doi: 10.1093/nar/gkaf056. PubMed 39933697.
Backbone
  Vector backbone: LentiCRISPRv2
  Vector type: Lentiviral
Growth in bacteria
  Bacterial resistance: Ampicillin, 100 μg/mL
  Growth temperature: 37°C
  Growth strain: NEB Stable
  Copy number: High Copy
Gene/Insert
  Gene/Insert name: dCas9-NUP98a_IDR-EGFP
  Species: H. sapiens (human)
  Entrez Gene: NUP98 (a.k.a. ADIR2, NUP196, NUP96, Nup98-96)
  Promoter: EF1a
  Cloning method: Gibson Cloning
Terms and licenses: Academic/Nonprofit Terms; Industry Terms: Not Available to Industry
How to cite: dCas9-NUP98a_IDR-EGFP was a gift from Isaac Hilton (Addgene plasmid # 232766 ; http://n2t.net/addgene:232766 ; RRID:Addgene_232766)
