[The description below was written by a language model from this plasmid's Addgene catalogue record and pLannotate feature annotations shown in this document.]
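Description:
dCas9-NUP98a_IDR-EGFP is a 15.1 kb lentiviral transfer plasmid built on the LentiCRISPRv2 backbone for expressing a catalytically inactive Streptococcus pyogenes Cas9 fused to an intrinsically disordered region (IDR) of human NUP98 and to EGFP. In bacteria it is maintained through a high-copy ColE1/pUC origin and selected with ampicillin (AmpR). An f1 origin and an SV40/EM7-driven BleoR cassette also sit in the backbone, outside the viral genome. The lentiviral portion has a CMV enhancer/promoter driving a truncated HIV-1 5' LTR, followed by the Ψ packaging signal, a gag fragment, the RRE and cPPT/CTS. It ends in a WPRE and a self-inactivating ΔU3 3' LTR, so viral RNA can be packaged when helper functions are supplied in trans, and the integrated provirus lacks LTR promoter activity.

Within the provirus, an EF-1α core promoter drives the open reading frame. The annotation shows dCas9 (marked as D10A-bearing N-terminal and C-terminal portions), then a roughly 1.5 kb NUP98 fragment, then EGFP. A puromycin resistance coding sequence follows downstream for selecting transduced mammalian cells; the element linking it to the fusion is not annotated. A gRNA scaffold lies upstream of the EF-1α promoter, but no U6 promoter or spacer is annotated, so the record does not establish that a guide is expressed from this plasmid.

Going by the associated publication, the construct is used to tether a condensate-forming human IDR to chosen genomic loci via dCas9. This allows testing of whether local biomolecular condensation can activate endogenous transcription, with EGFP allowing the fusion protein to be visualised.
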