Features (pLannotate 1.2.2; 35 found; start..end, strand, type, name):
    512..531     +  misc_feature   cPPT/CTS (fragment): central polypurine tract and central termination sequence of HIV-1
    533..766     +  LTR            3' LTR (ΔU3): self-inactivating 3' long terminal repeat (LTR) from HIV-1
    798..1022    +  polyA_signal   bGH poly(A) signal: bovine growth hormone polyadenylation signal
   1026..1047    +  promoter       SV40 promoter (fragment): SV40 enhancer and early promoter
   1068..1496    +  rep_origin     f1 ori (sequence partly withheld): f1 bacteriophage origin of replication; arrow indicates direction of (+) strand synthesis
   1510..1839    +  promoter       SV40 promoter: SV40 enhancer and early promoter
   1887..1934    +  promoter       EM7 promoter: synthetic bacterial promoter&nbsp
   1953..2327    +  CDS            BleoR: antibiotic-binding protein; Sh ble from Streptoalloteichus hindustanus; confers resistance to bleomycin, phleomycin, and Zeocin™
   2337..2462    +  CDS            ble (fragment): BLE_KLEPN - Experimental evidence at protein level: Swiss-Prot protein existence level 1. Binding protein with a strong affinity to the bleomycin family of antibiotics. Binds to CL990; an antimitotic-antibiotic compound. From Klebsiella pneumoniae.
   2457..2578    +  polyA_signal   SV40 poly(A) signal: SV40 polyadenylation signal
   2649..2671    -  protein_bind   lac operator (fragment): The lac repressor binds to the lac operator to inhibit transcription in E. coli. This inhibition can be relieved by adding lactose or isopropyl-β-D-thiogalactopyranoside (IPTG). lac repressor encoded by lacI
   2675..2705    -  promoter       lac promoter: promoter for the E. coli lac operon
   2720..2741    -  protein_bind   CAP binding site: CAP binding activates transcription in the presence of cAMP. E. coli catabolite activator protein
   2754..2846    -  CDS            lacI (fragment): lac repressor; lacI; The lac repressor binds to the lac operator to inhibit transcription in E. coli. This inhibition can be relieved by adding lactose or isopropyl-β-D-thiogalactopyranoside (IPTG).
   3029..3617    -  rep_origin     ori: high-copy-number ColE1/pMB1/pBR322/pUC origin of replication
   3788..4648    -  CDS            AmpR: β-lactamase; bla; confers resistance to ampicillin, carbenicillin, and related antibiotics
   4649..4753    -  promoter       AmpR promoter: bla
   4812..4864    -  misc_feature   bom (fragment): basis of mobility region from pBR322
   5019..5398    +  enhancer       CMV enhancer: human cytomegalovirus immediate early enhancer
   5399..5598    +  promoter       CMV promoter: human cytomegalovirus (CMV) immediate early promoter
   5616..5796    +  LTR            5' LTR (truncated): truncated 5' long terminal repeat (LTR) from HIV-1
   5843..5968    +  misc_feature   HIV-1 Ψ: packaging signal of human immunodeficiency virus type 1
   5952..6315    +  CDS            HIV-1 gag (fragment): gag protein from human immunodeficiency virus 1; gag
   6461..6694    +  misc_feature   RRE: The Rev response element (RRE) of HIV-1 allows for Rev-dependent mRNA export from the nucleus to the cytoplasm.
   7071..7171    +  CDS            Rev (fragment): human immunodeficiency virus 1 (HIV-1) Rev protein; rev; enhances nuclear export of unspliced and incompletely spliced viral mRNAs
   7221..7338    +  misc_feature   cPPT/CTS: central polypurine tract and central termination sequence of HIV-1
   7470..7545    +  misc_RNA       gRNA scaffold: guide RNA scaffold for the Streptococcus pyogenes CRISPR/Cas9 system
   7563..7581    +  CDS            small t antigen (fragment): SV40 (simian virus 40) small t antigen
   7607..7818    +  promoter       EF-1α core promoter: core promoter for human elongation factor EF-1α
   7894..9495    +  CDS            dCas9(N): N-terminal portion of catalytically inactive Streptococcus pyogenes dCas9 carrying the D10A mutation (Zetsche et al., 2015)
   9496..11994   +  CDS            Cas9(C): C-terminal portion of Streptococcus pyogenes Cas9 (Zetsche et al., 2015)
  12049..13542   +  CDS            NUP98 (fragment): NUP98_HUMAN - Also known as ADAR2. Experimental evidence at protein level: Swiss-Prot protein existence level 1. (Microbial infection) Binds HIV-1 capsid-nucleocapsid (HIV-1 CA-NC) complexes and may thereby promote the integration of the virus in the host nucleus (in vitro) (PubMed:23523133). Binding affinity to HIV-1 CA-NC complexes bearing the capsid change ASN-74-ASP is reduced (in vitro) (PubMed:23523133). From Homo sapiens (Human).
  13549..14265   +  CDS            EGFP: EGFP is a basic (constitutively fluorescent) green fluorescent protein published in 1996, derived from Aequorea victoria. It is reported to be a rapidly-maturing weak dimer with moderate acid sensitivity.
  14361..14958   +  CDS            PuroR (fragment): puromycin N-acetyltransferase; pac from Streptomyces; confers resistance to puromycin
  14974..461     +  misc_feature   WPRE (across the origin): woodchuck hepatitis virus posttranscriptional regulatory element
>Addgene plasmid #232766 | dCas9-NUP98a_IDR-EGFP | addgene full sequence | sequence record 463047 | Addgene NGS Result
CATTTTCTCCTCCTTGTATAAATCCTGGTTGCTGTCTCTTTATGAGGAGTTGTGGCCCGTTGTCAGGCAA
CGTGGCGTGGTGTGCACTGTGTTTGCTGACGCAACCCCCACTGGTTGGGGCATTGCCACCACCTGTCAGC
TCCTTTCCGGGACTTTCGCTTTCCCCCTCCCTATTGCCACGGCGGAACTCATCGCCGCCTGCCTTGCCCG
CTGCTGGACAGGGGCTCGGCTGTTGGGCACTGACAATTCCGTGGTGTTGTCGGGGAAATCATCGTCCTTT
CCTTGGCTGCTCGCCTGTGTTGCCACCTGGATTCTGCGCGGGACGTCCTTCTGCTACGTCCCTTCGGCCC
TCAATCCAGCGGACCTTCCTTCCCGCGGCCTGCTGCCGGCTCTGCGGCCTCTTCCGCGTCTTCGCCTTCG
CCCTCAGACGAGTCGGATCTCCCTTTGGGCCGCCTCCCCGCGTCGACTTTAAGACCAATGACTTACAAGG
CAGCTGTAGATCTTAGCCACTTTTTAAAAGAAAAGGGGGGACTGGAAGGGCTAATTCACTCCCAACGAAG
ACAAGATCTGCTTTTTGCTTGTACTGGGTCTCTCTGGTTAGACCAGATCTGAGCCTGGGAGCTCTCTGGC
TAACTAGGGAACCCACTGCTTAAGCCTCAATAAAGCTTGCCTTGAGTGCTTCAAGTAGTGTGTGCCCGTC
TGTTGTGTGACTCTGGTAACTAGAGATCCCTCAGACCCTTTTAGTCAGTGTGGAAAATCTCTAGCAGGGC
CCGTTTAAACCCGCTGATCAGCCTCGACTGTGCCTTCTAGTTGCCAGCCATCTGTTGTTTGCCCCTCCCC
CGTGCCTTCCTTGACCCTGGAAGGTGCCACTCCCACTGTCCTTTCCTAATAAAATGAGGAAATTGCATCG
CATTGTCTGAGTAGGTGTCATTCTATTCTGGGGGGTGGGGTGGGGCAGGACAGCAAGGGGGAGGATTGGG
AAGACAATAGCAGGCATGCTGGGGATGCGGTGGGCTCTATGGCTTCTGAGGCGGAAAGAACCAGCTGGGG
CTCTAGGGGGTATCCCC
[124 nt withheld, positions 1068-1191]
C
[91 nt withheld, positions 1193-1283]
A
[49 nt withheld, positions 1285-1333]
CCTTTGACGTTGGAGTCCACGTTCTTT
[37 nt withheld, positions 1361-1397]
ACCCTATCTCGGTCTATTCTTTTGATTTATAAGGGATTTTGCCGATTTCGGCCTATTGGTTAAAAAATGA
GCTGATTTAACAAAAATTTAACGCGAATTAATTCTGTGGAATGTGTGTCAGTTAGGGTGTGGAAAGTCCC
CAGGCTCCCCAGCAGGCAGAAGTATGCAAAGCATGCATCTCAATTAGTCAGCAACCAGGTGTGGAAAGTC
CCCAGGCTCCCCAGCAGGCAGAAGTATGCAAAGCATGCATCTCAATTAGTCAGCAACCATAGTCCCGCCC
CTAACTCCGCCCATCCCGCCCCTAACTCCGCCCAGTTCCGCCCATTCTCCGCCCCATGGCTGACTAATTT
TTTTTATTTATGCAGAGGCCGAGGCCGCCTCTGCCTCTGAGCTATTCCAGAAGTAGTGAGGAGGCTTTTT
TGGAGGCCTAGGCTTTTGCAAAAAGCTCCCGGGAGCTTGTATATCCATTTTCGGATCTGATCAGCACGTG
TTGACAATTAATCATCGGCATAGTATATCGGCATAGTATAATACGACAAGGTGAGGAACTAAACCATGGC
CAAGTTGACCAGTGCCGTTCCGGTGCTCACCGCGCGCGACGTCGCCGGAGCGGTCGAGTTCTGGACCGAC
CGGCTCGGGTTCTCCCGGGACTTCGTGGAGGACGACTTCGCCGGTGTGGTCCGGGACGACGTGACCCTGT
TCATCAGCGCGGTCCAGGACCAGGTGGTGCCGGACAACACCCTGGCCTGGGTGTGGGTGCGCGGCCTGGA
CGAGCTGTACGCCGAGTGGTCGGAGGTCGTGTCCACGAACTTCCGGGACGCCTCCGGGCCGGCCATGACC
GAGATCGGCGAGCAGCCGTGGGGGCGGGAGTTCGCCCTGCGCGACCCGGCCGGCAACTGCGTGCACTTCG
TGGCCGAGGAGCAGGACTGACACGTGCTACGAGATTTCGATTCCACCGCCGCCTTCTATGAAAGGTTGGG
CTTCGGAATCGTTTTCCGGGACGCCGGCTGGATGATCCTCCAGCGCGGGGATCTCATGCTGGAGTTCTTC
GCCCACCCCAACTTGTTTATTGCAGCTTATAATGGTTACAAATAAAGCAATAGCATCACAAATTTCACAA
ATAAAGCATTTTTTTCACTGCATTCTAGTTGTGGTTTGTCCAAACTCATCAATGTATCTTATCATGTCTG
TATACCGTCGACCTCTAGCTAGAGCTTGGCGTAATCATGGTCATAGCTGTTTCCTGTGTGAAATTGTTAT
CCGCTCACAATTCCACACAACATACGAGCCGGAAGCATAAAGTGTAAAGCCTGGGGTGCCTAATGAGTGA
GCTAACTCACATTAATTGCGTTGCGCTCACTGCCCGCTTTCCAGTCGGGAAACCTGTCGTGCCAGCTGCA
TTAATGAATCGGCCAACGCGCGGGGAGAGGCGGTTTGCGTATTGGGCGCTCTTCCGCTTCCTCGCTCACT
GACTCGCTGCGCTCGGTCGTTCGGCTGCGGCGAGCGGTATCAGCTCACTCAAAGGCGGTAATACGGTTAT
CCACAGAATCAGGGGATAACGCAGGAAAGAACATGTGAGCAAAAGGCCAGCAAAAGGCCAGGAACCGTAA
AAAGGCCGCGTTGCTGGCGTTTTTCCATAGGCTCCGCCCCCCTGACGAGCATCACAAAAATCGACGCTCA
AGTCAGAGGTGGCGAAACCCGACAGGACTATAAAGATACCAGGCGTTTCCCCCTGGAAGCTCCCTCGTGC
GCTCTCCTGTTCCGACCCTGCCGCTTACCGGATACCTGTCCGCCTTTCTCCCTTCGGGAAGCGTGGCGCT
TTCTCATAGCTCACGCTGTAGGTATCTCAGTTCGGTGTAGGTCGTTCGCTCCAAGCTGGGCTGTGTGCAC
GAACCCCCCGTTCAGCCCGACCGCTGCGCCTTATCCGGTAACTATCGTCTTGAGTCCAACCCGGTAAGAC
ACGACTTATCGCCACTGGCAGCAGCCACTGGTAACAGGATTAGCAGAGCGAGGTATGTAGGCGGTGCTAC
AGAGTTCTTGAAGTGGTGGCCTAACTACGGCTACACTAGAAGAACAGTATTTGGTATCTGCGCTCTGCTG
AAGCCAGTTACCTTCGGAAAAAGAGTTGGTAGCTCTTGATCCGGCAAACAAACCACCGCTGGTAGCGGTG
GTTTTTTTGTTTGCAAGCAGCAGATTACGCGCAGAAAAAAAGGATCTCAAGAAGATCCTTTGATCTTTTC
TACGGGGTCTGACGCTCAGTGGAACGAAAACTCACGTTAAGGGATTTTGGTCATGAGATTATCAAAAAGG
ATCTTCACCTAGATCCTTTTAAATTAAAAATGAAGTTTTAAATCAATCTAAAGTATATATGAGTAAACTT
GGTCTGACAGTTACCAATGCTTAATCAGTGAGGCACCTATCTCAGCGATCTGTCTATTTCGTTCATCCAT
AGTTGCCTGACTCCCCGTCGTGTAGATAACTACGATACGGGAGGGCTTACCATCTGGCCCCAGTGCTGCA
ATGATACCGCGAGACCCACGCTCACCGGCTCCAGATTTATCAGCAATAAACCAGCCAGCCGGAAGGGCCG
AGCGCAGAAGTGGTCCTGCAACTTTATCCGCCTCCATCCAGTCTATTAATTGTTGCCGGGAAGCTAGAGT
AAGTAGTTCGCCAGTTAATAGTTTGCGCAACGTTGTTGCCATTGCTACAGGCATCGTGGTGTCACGCTCG
TCGTTTGGTATGGCTTCATTCAGCTCCGGTTCCCAACGATCAAGGCGAGTTACATGATCCCCCATGTTGT
GCAAAAAAGCGGTTAGCTCCTTCGGTCCTCCGATCGTTGTCAGAAGTAAGTTGGCCGCAGTGTTATCACT
CATGGTTATGGCAGCACTGCATAATTCTCTTACTGTCATGCCATCCGTAAGATGCTTTTCTGTGACTGGT
GAGTACTCAACCAAGTCATTCTGAGAATAGTGTATGCGGCGACCGAGTTGCTCTTGCCCGGCGTCAATAC
GGGATAATACCGCGCCACATAGCAGAACTTTAAAAGTGCTCATCATTGGAAAACGTTCTTCGGGGCGAAA
ACTCTCAAGGATCTTACCGCTGTTGAGATCCAGTTCGATGTAACCCACTCGTGCACCCAACTGATCTTCA
GCATCTTTTACTTTCACCAGCGTTTCTGGGTGAGCAAAAACAGGAAGGCAAAATGCCGCAAAAAAGGGAA
TAAGGGCGACACGGAAATGTTGAATACTCATACTCTTCCTTTTTCAATATTATTGAAGCATTTATCAGGG
TTATTGTCTCATGAGCGGATACATATTTGAATGTATTTAGAAAAATAAACAAATAGGGGTTCCGCGCACA
TTTCCCCGAAAAGTGCCACCTGACGTCGACGGATCGGGAGATCTCCCGATCCCCTATGGTGCACTCTCAG
TACAATCTGCTCTGATGCCGCATAGTTAAGCCAGTATCTGCTCCCTGCTTGTGTGTTGGAGGTCGCTGAG
TAGTGCGCGAGCAAAATTTAAGCTACAACAAGGCAAGGCTTGACCGACAATTGCATGAAGAATCTGCTTA
GGGTTAGGCGTTTTGCGCTGCTTCGCGATGTACGGGCCAGATATACGCGTTGACATTGATTATTGACTAG
TTATTAATAGTAATCAATTACGGGGTCATTAGTTCATAGCCCATATATGGAGTTCCGCGTTACATAACTT
ACGGTAAATGGCCCGCCTGGCTGACCGCCCAACGACCCCCGCCCATTGACGTCAATAATGACGTATGTTC
CCATAGTAACGCCAATAGGGACTTTCCATTGACGTCAATGGGTGGAGTATTTACGGTAAACTGCCCACTT
GGCAGTACATCAAGTGTATCATATGCCAAGTACGCCCCCTATTGACGTCAATGACGGTAAATGGCCCGCC
TGGCATTATGCCCAGTACATGACCTTATGGGACTTTCCTACTTGGCAGTACATCTACGTATTAGTCATCG
CTATTACCATGGTGATGCGGTTTTGGCAGTACATCAATGGGCGTGGATAGCGGTTTGACTCACGGGGATT
TCCAAGTCTCCACCCCATTGACGTCAATGGGAGTTTGTTTTGGCACCAAAATCAACGGGACTTTCCAAAA
TGTCGTAACAACTCCGCCCCATTGACGCAAATGGGCGGTAGGCGTGTACGGTGGGAGGTCTATATAAGCA
GCGCGTTTTGCCTGTACTGGGTCTCTCTGGTTAGACCAGATCTGAGCCTGGGAGCTCTCTGGCTAACTAG
GGAACCCACTGCTTAAGCCTCAATAAAGCTTGCCTTGAGTGCTTCAAGTAGTGTGTGCCCGTCTGTTGTG
TGACTCTGGTAACTAGAGATCCCTCAGACCCTTTTAGTCAGTGTGGAAAATCTCTAGCAGTGGCGCCCGA
ACAGGGACTTGAAAGCGAAAGGGAAACCAGAGGAGCTCTCTCGACGCAGGACTCGGCTTGCTGAAGCGCG
CACGGCAAGAGGCGAGGGGCGGCGACTGGTGAGTACGCCAAAAATTTTGACTAGCGGAGGCTAGAAGGAG
AGAGATGGGTGCGAGAGCGTCAGTATTAAGCGGGGGAGAATTAGATCGCGATGGGAAAAAATTCGGTTAA
GGCCAGGGGGAAAGAAAAAATATAAATTAAAACATATAGTATGGGCAAGCAGGGAGCTAGAACGATTCGC
AGTTAATCCTGGCCTGTTAGAAACATCAGAAGGCTGTAGACAAATACTGGGACAGCTACAACCATCCCTT
CAGACAGGATCAGAAGAACTTAGATCATTATATAATACAGTAGCAACCCTCTATTGTGTGCATCAAAGGA
TAGAGATAAAAGACACCAAGGAAGCTTTAGACAAGATAGAGGAAGAGCAAAACAAAAGTAAGACCACCGC
ACAGCAAGCGGCCGCTGATCTTCAGACCTGGAGGAGGAGATATGAGGGACAATTGGAGAAGTGAATTATA
TAAATATAAAGTAGTAAAAATTGAACCATTAGGAGTAGCACCCACCAAGGCAAAGAGAAGAGTGGTGCAG
AGAGAAAAAAGAGCAGTGGGAATAGGAGCTTTGTTCCTTGGGTTCTTGGGAGCAGCAGGAAGCACTATGG
GCGCAGCGTCAATGACGCTGACGGTACAGGCCAGACAATTATTGTCTGGTATAGTGCAGCAGCAGAACAA
TTTGCTGAGGGCTATTGAGGCGCAACAGCATCTGTTGCAACTCACAGTCTGGGGCATCAAGCAGCTCCAG
GCAAGAATCCTGGCTGTGGAAAGATACCTAAAGGATCAACAGCTCCTGGGGATTTGGGGTTGCTCTGGAA
AACTCATTTGCACCACTGCTGTGCCTTGGAATGCTAGTTGGAGTAATAAATCTCTGGAACAGATTTGGAA
TCACACGACCTGGATGGAGTGGGACAGAGAAATTAACAATTACACAAGCTTAATACACTCCTTAATTGAA
GAATCGCAAAACCAGCAAGAAAAGAATGAACAAGAATTATTGGAATTAGATAAATGGGCAAGTTTGTGGA
ATTGGTTTAACATAACAAATTGGCTGTGGTATATAAAATTATTCATAATGATAGTAGGAGGCTTGGTAGG
TTTAAGAATAGTTTTTGCTGTACTTTCTATAGTGAATAGAGTTAGGCAGGGATATTCACCATTATCGTTT
CAGACCCACCTCCCAACCCCGAGGGGACCCGACAGGCCCGAAGGAATAGAAGAAGAAGGTGGAGAGAGAG
ACAGAGACAGATCCATTCGATTAGTGAACGGATCGGCACTGCGTGCGCCAATTCTGCAGACAAATGGCAG
TATTCATCCACAATTTTAAAAGAAAAGGGGGGATTGGGGGGTACAGTGCAGGGGAAAGAATAGTAGACAT
AATAGCAACAGACATACAAACTAAAGAATTACAAAAACAAATTACAAAAATTCAAAATTTTCGGGTTTAT
TACAGGGACAGCAGAGATCCAGTTTGGTTAATTAAGGTACCGATATCACTAGTGTTCCATTAACTGCGCT
AAAAATAATTTTTAAATCTTTTTTAGCTTCTTGCTCTTTTTTGTACGTCTCTGTTTTAGAGCTAGAAATA
GCAAGTTAAAATAAGGCTAGTCCGTTATCAACTTGAAAAAGTGGCACCGAGTCGGTGCTTTTTTGAATTC
GCTAGCTAGGTCTTGAAAGGAGTGGGAATTGGCTCCGGTGCCCGTCAGTGGGCAGAGCGCACATCGCCCA
CAGTCCCCGAGAAGTTGGGGGGAGGGGTCGGCAATTGATCCGGTGCCTAGAGAAGGTGGCGCGGGGTAAA
CTGGGAAAGTGATGTCGTGTACTGGCTCCGCCTTTTTCCCGAGGGTGGGGGAGAACCGTATATAAGTGCA
GTAGTCGCCGTGAACGTTCTTTTTCGCAACGGGTTTGCCGCCAGAACACAGGACCGGTTCTAGAGCGCTG
CCACCATGGCCCCAAAGAAGAAGCGGAAGGTCGGTATCCACGGAGTCCCAGCAGCCGACAAGAAGTACAG
CATCGGCCTGGCCATCGGCACCAACTCTGTGGGCTGGGCCGTGATCACCGACGAGTACAAGGTGCCCAGC
AAGAAATTCAAGGTGCTGGGCAACACCGACCGGCACAGCATCAAGAAGAACCTGATCGGAGCCCTGCTGT
TCGACAGCGGCGAAACAGCCGAGGCCACCCGGCTGAAGAGAACCGCCAGAAGAAGATACACCAGACGGAA
GAACCGGATCTGCTATCTGCAAGAGATCTTCAGCAACGAGATGGCCAAGGTGGACGACAGCTTCTTCCAC
AGACTGGAAGAGTCCTTCCTGGTGGAAGAGGATAAGAAGCACGAGCGGCACCCCATCTTCGGCAACATCG
TGGACGAGGTGGCCTACCACGAGAAGTACCCCACCATCTACCACCTGAGAAAGAAACTGGTGGACAGCAC
CGACAAGGCCGACCTGCGGCTGATCTATCTGGCCCTGGCCCACATGATCAAGTTCCGGGGCCACTTCCTG
ATCGAGGGCGACCTGAACCCCGACAACAGCGACGTGGACAAGCTGTTCATCCAGCTGGTGCAGACCTACA
ACCAGCTGTTCGAGGAAAACCCCATCAACGCCAGCGGCGTGGACGCCAAGGCCATCCTGTCTGCCAGACT
GAGCAAGAGCAGACGGCTGGAAAATCTGATCGCCCAGCTGCCCGGCGAGAAGAAGAATGGCCTGTTCGGA
AACCTGATTGCCCTGAGCCTGGGCCTGACCCCCAACTTCAAGAGCAACTTCGACCTGGCCGAGGATGCCA
AACTGCAGCTGAGCAAGGACACCTACGACGACGACCTGGACAACCTGCTGGCCCAGATCGGCGACCAGTA
CGCCGACCTGTTTCTGGCCGCCAAGAACCTGTCCGACGCCATCCTGCTGAGCGACATCCTGAGAGTGAAC
ACCGAGATCACCAAGGCCCCCCTGAGCGCCTCTATGATCAAGAGATACGACGAGCACCACCAGGACCTGA
CCCTGCTGAAAGCTCTCGTGCGGCAGCAGCTGCCTGAGAAGTACAAAGAGATTTTCTTCGACCAGAGCAA
GAACGGCTACGCCGGCTACATTGACGGCGGAGCCAGCCAGGAAGAGTTCTACAAGTTCATCAAGCCCATC
CTGGAAAAGATGGACGGCACCGAGGAACTGCTCGTGAAGCTGAACAGAGAGGACCTGCTGCGGAAGCAGC
GGACCTTCGACAACGGCAGCATCCCCCACCAGATCCACCTGGGAGAGCTGCACGCCATTCTGCGGCGGCA
GGAAGATTTTTACCCATTCCTGAAGGACAACCGGGAAAAGATCGAGAAGATCCTGACCTTCCGCATCCCC
TACTACGTGGGCCCTCTGGCCAGGGGAAACAGCAGATTCGCCTGGATGACCAGAAAGAGCGAGGAAACCA
TCACCCCCTGGAACTTCGAGGAAGTGGTGGACAAGGGCGCTTCCGCCCAGAGCTTCATCGAGCGGATGAC
CAACTTCGATAAGAACCTGCCCAACGAGAAGGTGCTGCCCAAGCACAGCCTGCTGTACGAGTACTTCACC
GTGTATAACGAGCTGACCAAAGTGAAATACGTGACCGAGGGAATGAGAAAGCCCGCCTTCCTGAGCGGCG
AGCAGAAAAAGGCCATCGTGGACCTGCTGTTCAAGACCAACCGGAAAGTGACCGTGAAGCAGCTGAAAGA
GGACTACTTCAAGAAAATCGAGTGCTTCGACTCCGTGGAAATCTCCGGCGTGGAAGATCGGTTCAACGCC
TCCCTGGGCACATACCACGATCTGCTGAAAATTATCAAGGACAAGGACTTCCTGGACAATGAGGAAAACG
AGGACATTCTGGAAGATATCGTGCTGACCCTGACACTGTTTGAGGACAGAGAGATGATCGAGGAACGGCT
GAAAACCTATGCCCACCTGTTCGACGACAAAGTGATGAAGCAGCTGAAGCGGCGGAGATACACCGGCTGG
GGCAGGCTGAGCCGGAAGCTGATCAACGGCATCCGGGACAAGCAGTCCGGCAAGACAATCCTGGATTTCC
TGAAGTCCGACGGCTTCGCCAACAGAAACTTCATGCAGCTGATCCACGACGACAGCCTGACCTTTAAAGA
GGACATCCAGAAAGCCCAGGTGTCCGGCCAGGGCGATAGCCTGCACGAGCACATTGCCAATCTGGCCGGC
AGCCCCGCCATTAAGAAGGGCATCCTGCAGACAGTGAAGGTGGTGGACGAGCTCGTGAAAGTGATGGGCC
GGCACAAGCCCGAGAACATCGTGATCGAAATGGCCAGAGAGAACCAGACCACCCAGAAGGGACAGAAGAA
CAGCCGCGAGAGAATGAAGCGGATCGAAGAGGGCATCAAAGAGCTGGGCAGCCAGATCCTGAAAGAACAC
CCCGTGGAAAACACCCAGCTGCAGAACGAGAAGCTGTACCTGTACTACCTGCAGAATGGGCGGGATATGT
ACGTGGACCAGGAACTGGACATCAACCGGCTGTCCGACTACGATGTGGACGCCATCGTGCCTCAGAGCTT
TCTGAAGGACGACTCCATCGACAACAAGGTGCTGACCAGAAGCGACAAGAACCGGGGCAAGAGCGACAAC
GTGCCCTCCGAAGAGGTCGTGAAGAAGATGAAGAACTACTGGCGGCAGCTGCTGAACGCCAAGCTGATTA
CCCAGAGAAAGTTCGACAATCTGACCAAGGCCGAGAGAGGCGGCCTGAGCGAACTGGATAAGGCCGGCTT
CATCAAGAGACAGCTGGTGGAAACCCGGCAGATCACAAAGCACGTGGCACAGATCCTGGACTCCCGGATG
AACACTAAGTACGACGAGAATGACAAGCTGATCCGGGAAGTGAAAGTGATCACCCTGAAGTCCAAGCTGG
TGTCCGATTTCCGGAAGGATTTCCAGTTTTACAAAGTGCGCGAGATCAACAACTACCACCACGCCCACGA
CGCCTACCTGAACGCCGTCGTGGGAACCGCCCTGATCAAAAAGTACCCTAAGCTGGAAAGCGAGTTCGTG
TACGGCGACTACAAGGTGTACGACGTGCGGAAGATGATCGCCAAGAGCGAGCAGGAAATCGGCAAGGCTA
CCGCCAAGTACTTCTTCTACAGCAACATCATGAACTTTTTCAAGACCGAGATTACCCTGGCCAACGGCGA
GATCCGGAAGCGGCCTCTGATCGAGACAAACGGCGAAACCGGGGAGATCGTGTGGGATAAGGGCCGGGAT
TTTGCCACCGTGCGGAAAGTGCTGAGCATGCCCCAAGTGAATATCGTGAAAAAGACCGAGGTGCAGACAG
GCGGCTTCAGCAAAGAGTCTATCCTGCCCAAGAGGAACAGCGATAAGCTGATCGCCAGAAAGAAGGACTG
GGACCCTAAGAAGTACGGCGGCTTCGACAGCCCCACCGTGGCCTATTCTGTGCTGGTGGTGGCCAAAGTG
GAAAAGGGCAAGTCCAAGAAACTGAAGAGTGTGAAAGAGCTGCTGGGGATCACCATCATGGAAAGAAGCA
GCTTCGAGAAGAATCCCATCGACTTTCTGGAAGCCAAGGGCTACAAAGAAGTGAAAAAGGACCTGATCAT
CAAGCTGCCTAAGTACTCCCTGTTCGAGCTGGAAAACGGCCGGAAGAGAATGCTGGCCTCTGCCGGCGAA
CTGCAGAAGGGAAACGAACTGGCCCTGCCCTCCAAATATGTGAACTTCCTGTACCTGGCCAGCCACTATG
AGAAGCTGAAGGGCTCCCCCGAGGATAATGAGCAGAAACAGCTGTTTGTGGAACAGCACAAGCACTACCT
GGACGAGATCATCGAGCAGATCAGCGAGTTCTCCAAGAGAGTGATCCTGGCCGACGCTAATCTGGACAAA
GTGCTGTCCGCCTACAACAAGCACCGGGATAAGCCCATCAGAGAGCAGGCCGAGAATATCATCCACCTGT
TTACCCTGACCAATCTGGGAGCCCCTGCCGCCTTCAAGTACTTTGACACCACCATCGACCGGAAGAGGTA
CACCAGCACCAAAGAGGTGCTGGACGCCACCCTGATCCACCAGAGCATCACCGGCCTGTACGAGACACGG
ATCGACCTGTCTCAGCTGGGAGGCGACAAGCGACCTGCCGCCACAAAGAAGGCTGGACAGGCTAAGAAGA
AGAAAGGATCCTTTAACAAATCATTTGGAACACCCTTTGGGGGTGGCACAGGTGGCTTTGGCACAACTTC
AACATTTGGACAGAATACTGGCTTTGGCACTACTAGTGGAGGGGCATTTGGAACATCTGCATTTGGTTCT
AGCAACAATACTGGAGGCCTCTTTGGAAATTCACAGACTAAACCAGGAGGATTGTTTGGAACCAGTTCAT
TTAGCCAGCCAGCTACCTCCACAAGCACTGGCTTTGGGTTTGGTACGTCAACAGGAACAGCAAATACCTT
GTTTGGAACTGCAAGCACAGGGACCAGTCTCTTCTCATCCCAAAACAATGCCTTTGCACAAAATAAACCA
ACTGGCTTTGGCAATTTTGGAACCAGTACTAGCAGTGGAGGACTCTTTGGAACCACAAATACCACCTCTA
ATCCTTTTGGCAGCACATCTGGCTCCCTCTTTGGGCCAAGTAGTTTTACAGCTGCTCCTACTGGGACTAC
TATTAAATTTAACCCTCCAACTGGTACAGATACTATGGTCAAAGCTGGAGTTAGCACTAACATAAGTACC
AAGCACCAGTGTATTACTGCTATGAAAGAATATGAAAGCAAGTCACTAGAGGAACTTCGTTTAGAGGATT
ATCAGGCTAACAGGAAGGGCCCACAGAACCAGGTGGGAGCAGGTACCACAACTGGCTTGTTTGGGTCTTC
TCCAGCCACTTCCAGCGCAACAGGACTCTTCAGCTCCTCCACCACTAATTCAGGCTTTGCATATGGTCAG
AACAAAACTGCCTTTGGAACTAGTACAACTGGATTTGGAACAAATCCAGGTGGTCTCTTTGGCCAACAGA
ATCAGCAGACTACCAGCCTCTTCAGCAAACCATTTGGCCAGGCTACAACCACCCAGAACACTGGCTTTTC
CTTTGGTAATACCAGCACCATAGGACAGCCAAGCACCAACACCATGGGATTATTTGGAGTAACCCAAGCC
TCACAGCCTGGAGGTCTTTTTGGGACAGCTACAAACACCAGCACTGGGACAGCATTTGGAACAGGAACAG
GTCTCTTTGGGCAGACCAATACTGGATTTGGTGCTGTTGGTTCGACCCTGTTTGGCAATAACAAGCTTAC
TACATTTGGAAGCAGCACAACCAGTGCACCTTCATTTGGTACAACCAGTGGCGGGCTCTTTGGTTTTGGC
ACAAATACCAGTGGGAATAGTATTTTTGGAAGTAAACCAGCACCTGGGACTCTTGGAACTGGGCTTGGTG
CAGGATTTGGAACAGCTCTTGGTGCTGGACAGGCATCTTTGTTTGGGAACAACCAACCTAAGATTGGAGG
GCCTCTTGGTACAGGAGCCTTTGGGGCCCCTGGATTTAATACTACGACAGCCACTTTGGGCTTTGGAGCC
CCCCAGGCCCCAGTAGCTTTGACAGATCCAAATGCTTCTGCTGCCCAGCAGGCTGTTCTCCAGCAGCACA
TCAATAGTCTAACATACTCACCTTTTGGAGACTCTGGATCCATGGTGAGCAAGGGCGAGGAGCTGTTCAC
CGGGGTGGTGCCCATCCTGGTCGAGCTGGACGGCGACGTAAACGGCCACAAGTTCAGCGTGTCCGGCGAG
GGCGAGGGCGATGCCACCTACGGCAAGCTGACCCTGAAGTTCATCTGCACCACCGGCAAGCTGCCCGTGC
CCTGGCCCACCCTCGTGACCACCCTGACCTACGGCGTGCAGTGCTTCAGCCGCTACCCCGACCACATGAA
GCAGCACGACTTCTTCAAGTCCGCCATGCCCGAAGGCTACGTCCAGGAGCGCACCATCTTCTTCAAGGAC
GACGGCAACTACAAGACCCGCGCCGAGGTGAAGTTCGAGGGCGACACCCTGGTGAACCGCATCGAGCTGA
AGGGCATCGACTTCAAGGAGGACGGCAACATCCTGGGGCACAAGCTGGAGTACAACTACAACAGCCACAA
CGTCTATATCATGGCCGACAAGCAGAAGAACGGCATCAAGGTGAACTTCAAGATCCGCCACAACATCGAG
GACGGCAGCGTGCAGCTCGCCGACCACTACCAGCAGAACACCCCCATCGGCGACGGCCCCGTGCTGCTGC
CCGACAACCACTACCTGAGCACCCAGTCCGCCCTGAGCAAAGACCCCAACGAGAAGCGCGATCACATGGT
CCTGCTGGAGTTCGTGACCGCCGCCGGGATCACTCTCGGCATGGACGAGCTGTACAAGGGATCCGATTAC
AAAGACGATGACGATAAGGGATCCGGCGCAACAAACTTCTCTCTGCTGAAACAAGCCGGAGATGTCGAAG
AGAATCCTGGACCGACCGAGTACAAGCCCACGGTGCGCCTCGCCACCCGCGACGACGTCCCCAGGGCCGT
ACGCACCCTCGCCGCCGCGTTCGCCGACTACCCCGCCACGCGCCACACCGTCGATCCGGACCGCCACATC
GAGCGGGTCACCGAGCTGCAAGAACTCTTCCTCACGCGCGTCGGGCTCGACATCGGCAAGGTGTGGGTCG
CGGACGACGGCGCCGCGGTGGCGGTCTGGACCACGCCGGAGAGCGTCGAAGCGGGGGCGGTGTTCGCCGA
GATCGGCCCGCGCATGGCCGAGTTGAGCGGTTCCCGGCTGGCCGCGCAGCAACAGATGGAAGGCCTCCTG
GCGCCGCACCGGCCCAAGGAGCCCGCGTGGTTCCTGGCCACCGTCGGAGTCTCGCCCGACCACCAGGGCA
AGGGTCTGGGCAGCGCCGTCGTGCTCCCCGGAGTGGAGGCGGCCGAGCGCGCCGGGGTGCCCGCCTTCCT
GGAGACCTCCGCGCCCCGCAACCTCCCCTTCTACGAGCGGCTCGGCTTCACCGTCACCGCCGACGTCGAG
GTGCCCGAAGGACCGCGCACCTGGTGCATGACCCGCAAGCCCGGTGCCTGAACGCGTTAAGTCGACAATC
AACCTCTGGATTACAAAATTTGTGAAAGATTGACTGGTATTCTTAACTATGTTGCTCCTTTTACGCTATG
TGGATACGCTGCTTTAATGCCTTTGTATCATGCTATTGCTTCCCGTATGGCTTT
